>Addgene plasmid #53545 | pET15bLCFPT7 | depositor full sequence | sequence record 83442 | pET15bLCFPT7 sequence 9046 bps
CTCCTGCATTAGGAAGCAGCCCAGTAGTAGGTTGAGGCCGTTGAGCACCGCCGCCGCAAGGAATGGTGCA
TGCAAGGAGATGGCGCCCAACAGTCCCCCGGCCACGGGGCCTGCCACCATACCCACGCCGAAACAAGCGC
TCATGAGCCCGAAGTGGCGAGCCCGATCTTCCCCATCGGTGATGTCGGCGATATAGGCGCCAGCAACCGC
ACCTGTGGCGCCGGTGATGCCGGCCACGATGCGTCCGGCGTAGAGGATCGAGATCTCGATCCCGCGAAAT
TAATACGACTCACTATAGGGGAATTGTGAGCGGATAACAATTCCCCTCTAGAATTAAAGAGGAGAAAGCT
ACCGCATGCGTAAAGGAGAAGAACTTTTCACTGGAGTTGTCCCAATTCTTGTTGAATTAGATGGTGATGT
TAATGGGCACAAATTTTCTGTCAGTGGAGAGGGTGAAGGTGATGCAACATACGGAAAACTTACCCTTAAA
TTTATTTGCACTACTGGAAAACTACCTGTTCCATGGCCAACACTTGTCACTACTTTGACTTGGGGTGTTC
AATGCTTTTCAAGATACCCAGATCATATGAAACGGCATGACTTTTTCAAGAGTGCCATGCCCGAAGGTTA
TGTACAGGAAAGAACTATATTTTTCAAAGATGACGGGAACTACAAGACACGTGCTGAAGTCAAGTTTGAA
GGTGATACCCTTGTTAATAGAATCGAGTTAAAAGGTATTGATTTTAAAGAAGATGGAAACATTCTTGGAC
ACAAATTGGAATACAACTATATTTCACACAATGTATACATCACTGCAGACAAACAAAAGAATGGAATCAA
AGCTCATTTCAAAATTAGACACAACATTGAAGATGGAAGCGTTCAACTAGCAGACCATTATCAACAAAAT
ACTCCAATTGGCGATGGCCCTGTCCTTTTACCAGACAACCATTACCTGTCCACACAATCTGCCCTTTCGA
AAGATCCCAACGAAAAGAGAGACCACATGGTCCTTCTTGAGTTTGTAACAGCTGCTGGGATTACACATGG
CATGGATGAACTATACAAATAAGAGCTCCATTAGCATCGCTAGCATTAAAGAGGAGAAAGCTACCGCATG
AACACGATTAACATCGCTAAGAACGACTTCTCTGACATCGAACTGGCTGCTATCCCGTTCAACACTCTGG
CTGACCATTACGGTGAGCGTTTAGCTCGCGAACAGTTGGCCCTTGAGCATGAGTCTTACGAGATGGGTGA
AGCACGCTTCCGCAAGATGTTTGAGCGTCAACTTAAAGCTGTGAGGTTGCGGATAACGCTGCCGCCAAGC
CTCTCATCACTACCCTACTCCCTAAGATGATTGCACGCATCAACGACTGGTTTGAGGAAGTGAAAGCTAA
GCGCGGCAAGCGCCCGACAGCCTTCCAGTTCCTGCAAGAAATCAAGCCGGAAGCCGTAGCGTACATCACC
ATTAAGACCACTCTGGCTTGCCTAACCAGTGCTGACAATACAACCGTTCAGGCTGTAGCAAGCGCAATCG
GTCGGGCCATTGAGGACGAGGCTCGCTTCGGTCGTATCCGTGACCTTGAAGCTAAGCACTTCAAGAAAAA
CGTTGAGGAACAACTCAACAAGCGCGTAGGGCACGTCTACAAGAAAGCATTTATGCAAGTTGTCGAGGCT
GACATGCTCTCTAAGGGTCTACTCGGTGGCGAGGCGTGGTCTTCGTGGCATAAGGAAGACTCTATTCATG
TAGGAGTACGCTGCATCGAGATGCTCATTGAGTCAACCGGAATGGTTAGCTTACACCGCCAAAATGCTGG
CGTAGTAGGTCAAGACTCTGAGACTATCGAACTCGCACCTGAATACGCTGAGGCTATCGCAACCCGTGCA
GGTGCGCTGGCTGGCATCTCTCCGATGTTCCAACCTTGCGTAGTTCCTCCTAAGCCGTGGACTGGCATTA
CTGGTGGTGGCTATTGGGCTAACGGTCGTCGTCCTCTGGCGCTGGTGCGTACTCACAGTAAGAAAGCACT
GATGCGCTACGAAGACGTTTACATGCCTGAGGTGTACAAAGCGATTAACATTGCGCAAAACACCGCATGG
AAAATCAACAAGAAAGTCCTAGCGGTCGCCAACGTAATCACCAAGTGGAAGCATTGTCCGGTCGAGGACA
TCCCTGCGATTGAGCGTGAAGAACTCCCGATGAAACCGGAAGACATCGACATGAATCCTGAGGCTCTCAC
CGCGTGGAAACGTGCTGCCGCTGCTGTGTACCGCAAGGACAAGGCTCGCAAGTCTCGCCGTATCAGCCTT
GAGTTCATGCTTGAGCAAGCCAATAAGTTTGCTAACCATAAGGCCATCTGGTTCCCTTACAACATGGACT
GGCGCGGTCGTGTTTACGCTGTGTCAATGTTCAACCCGCAAGGTAACGATATGACCAAAGGACTGCTTAC
GCTGGCGAAAGGTAAACCAATCGGTAAGGAAGGTTACTACTGGCTGAAAATCCACGGTGCAAACTGTGCG
GGTGTCGATAAGGTTCCGTTCCCTGAGCGCATCAAGTTCATTGAGGAAAACCACGAGAACATCATGGCTT
GCGCTAAGTCTCCACTGGAGAACACTTGGTGGGCTGAGCAAGATTCTCCGTTCTGCTTCCTTGCGTTCTG
CTTTGAGTACGCTGGGGTACAGCACCACGGCCTGAGCTATAACTGCTCCCTTCCGCTGGCGTTTGACGGG
TCTTGCTCTGGCATCCAGCACTTCTCCGCGATGCTCCGAGATGAGGTAGGTGGTCGCGCGGTTAACTTGC
TTCCTAGTGAAACCGTTCAGGACATCTACGGGATTGTTGCTAAGAAAGTCAACGAGATTCTACAAGCAGA
CGCAATCAATGGGACCGATAACGAAGTAGTTACCGTGACCGATGAGAACACTGGTGAAATCTCTGAGAAA
GTCAAGCTGGGCACTAAGGCACTGGCTGGTCAATGGCTGGCTTACGGTGTTACTCGCAGTGTGACTAAGC
GTTCAGTCATGACGCTGGCTTACGGGTCCAAAGAGTTCGGCTTCCGTCAACAAGTGCTGGAAGATACCAT
TCAGCCAGCTATTGATTCCGGCAAGGGTCTGATGTTCACTCAGCCGAATCAGGCTGCTGGATACATGGCT
AAGCTGATTTGGGAATCTGTGAGCGTGACGGTGGTAGCTGCGGTTGAAGCAATGAACTGGCTTAAGTCTG
CTGCTAAGCTGCTGGCTGCTGAGGTCAAAGATAAGAAGACTGGAGAGATTCTTCGCAAGCGTTGCGCTGT
GCATTGGGTAACTCCTGATGGTTTCCCTGTGTGGCAGGAATACAAGAAGCCTATTCAGACGCGCTTGAAC
CTGATGTTCCTCGGTCAGTTCCGCTTACAGCCTACCATTAACACCAACAAAGATAGCGAGATTGATGCAC
ACAAACAGGAGTCTGGTATCGCTCCTAACTTTGTACACAGCCAAGACGGTAGCCACCTTCGTAAGACTGT
AGTGTGGGCACACGAGAAGTACGGAATCGAATCTTTTGCACTGATTCACGACTCCTTCGGTACCATTCCG
GCTGACGCTGCGAACCTGTTCAAAGCAGTGCGCGAAACTATGGTTGACACATATGAGTCTTGTGATGTAC
TGGCTGATTTCTACGACCAGTTCGCTGACCAGTTGCACGAGTCTCAATTGGACAAAATGCCAGCACTTCC
GGCTAAAGGTAACTTGAACCTCCGTGACATCTTAGAGTCGGACTTCGCGTTCGCGTAACTCGAGGATCCG
GCTGCTAACAAAGCCCGAAAGGAAGCTGAGTTGGCTGCTGCCACCGCTGAGCAATAACTAGCATAACCCC
TTGGGGCCTCTAAACGGGTCTTGAGGGGTTTTTTGCTGAAAGGAGGAACTATATCCGGATATCCCGCAAG
AGGCCCGGCAGTACCGGCATAACCAAGCCTATGCCTACAGCATCCAGGGTGACGGTGCCGAGGATGACGA
TGAGCGCATTGTTAGATTTCATACACGGTGCCTGACTGCGTTAGCAATTTAACTGTGATAAACTACCGCA
TTAAAGCTTATCGATGATAAGCTGTCAAACATGAGAATTCTTGAAGACGAAAGGGCCTCGTGATACGCCT
ATTTTTATAGGTTAATGTCATGATAATAATGGTTTCTTAGACGTCAGGTGGCACTTTTCGGGGAAATGTG
CGCGGAACCCCTATTTGTTTATTTTTCTAAATACATTCAAATATGTATCCGCTCATGAGACAATAACCCT
GATAAATGCTTCAATAATATTGAAAAAGGAAGAGTATGAGTATTCAACATTTCCGTGTCGCCCTTATTCC
CTTTTTTGCGGCATTTTGCCTTCCTGTTTTTGCTCACCCAGAAACGCTGGTGAAAGTAAAAGATGCTGAA
GATCAGTTGGGTGCACGAGTGGGTTACATCGAACTGGATCTCAACAGCGGTAAGATCCTTGAGAGTTTTC
GCCCCGAAGAACGTTTTCCAATGATGAGCACTTTTAAAGTTCTGCTATGTGGCGCGGTATTATCCCGTGT
TGACGCCGGGCAAGAGCAACTCGGTCGCCGCATACACTATTCTCAGAATGACTTGGTTGAGTACTCACCA
GTCACAGAAAAGCATCTTACGGATGGCATGACAGTAAGAGAATTATGCAGTGCTGCCATAACCATGAGTG
ATAACACTGCGGCCAACTTACTTCTGACAACGATCGGAGGACCGAAGGAGCTAACCGCTTTTTTGCACAA
CATGGGGGATCATGTAACTCGCCTTGATCGTTGGGAACCGGAGCTGAATGAAGCCATACCAAACGACGAG
CGTGACACCACGATGCCTGCAGCAATGGCAACAACGTTGCGCAAACTATTAACTGGCGAACTACTTACTC
TAGCTTCCCGGCAACAATTAATAGACTGGATGGAGGCGGATAAAGTTGCAGGACCACTTCTGCGCTCGGC
CCTTCCGGCTGGCTGGTTTATTGCTGATAAATCTGGAGCCGGTGAGCGTGGGTCTCGCGGTATCATTGCA
GCACTGGGGCCAGATGGTAAGCCCTCCCGTATCGTAGTTATCTACACGACGGGGAGTCAGGCAACTATGG
ATGAACGAAATAGACAGATCGCTGAGATAGGTGCCTCACTGATTAAGCATTGGTAACTGTCAGACCAAGT
TTACTCATATATACTTTAGATTGATTTAAAACTTCATTTTTAATTTAAAAGGATCTAGGTGAAGATCCTT
TTTGATAATCTCATGACCAAAATCCCTTAACGTGAGTTTTCGTTCCACTGAGCGTCAGACCCCGTAGAAA
AGATCAAAGGATCTTCTTGAGATCCTTTTTTTCTGCGCGTAATCTGCTGCTTGCAAACAAAAAAACCACC
GCTACCAGCGGTGGTTTGTTTGCCGGATCAAGAGCTACCAACTCTTTTTCCGAAGGTAACTGGCTTCAGC
AGAGCGCAGATACCAAATACTGTCCTTCTAGTGTAGCCGTAGTTAGGCCACCACTTCAAGAACTCTGTAG
CACCGCCTACATACCTCGCTCTGCTAATCCTGTTACCAGTGGCTGCTGCCAGTGGCGATAAGTCGTGTCT
TACCGGGTTGGACTCAAGACGATAGTTACCGGATAAGGCGCAGCGGTCGGGCTGAACGGGGGGTTCGTGC
ACACAGCCCAGCTTGGAGCGAACGACCTACACCGAACTGAGATACCTACAGCGTGAGCTATGAGAAAGCG
CCACGCTTCCCGAAGGGAGAAAGGCGGACAGGTATCCGGTAAGCGGCAGGGTCGGAACAGGAGAGCGCAC
GAGGGAGCTTCCAGGGGGAAACGCCTGGTATCTTTATAGTCCTGTCGGGTTTCGCCACCTCTGACTTGAG
CGTCGATTTTTGTGATGCTCGTCAGGGGGGCGGAGCCTATGGAAAAACGCCAGCAACGCGGCCTTTTTAC
GGTTCCTGGCCTTTTGCTGGCCTTTTGCTCACATGTTCTTTCCTGCGTTATCCCCTGATTCTGTGGATAA
CCGTATTACCGCCTTTGAGTGAGCTGATACCGCTCGCCGCAGCCGAACGACCGAGCGCAGCGAGTCAGTG
AGCGAGGAAGCGGAAGAGCGCCTGATGCGGTATTTTCTCCTTACGCATCTGTGCGGTATTTCACACCGCA
TATATGGTGCACTCTCAGTACAATCTGCTCTGATGCCGCATAGTTAAGCCAGTATACACTCCGCTATCGC
TACGTGACTGGGTCATGGCTGCGCCCCGACACCCGCCAACACCCGCTGACGCGCCCTGACGGGCTTGTCT
GCTCCCGGCATCCGCTTACAGACAAGCTGTGACCGTCTCCGGGAGCTGCATGTGTCAGAGGTTTTCACCG
TCATCACCGAAACGCGCGAGGCAGCTGCGGTAAAGCTCATCAGCGTGGTCGTGAAGCGATTCACAGATGT
CTGCCTGTTCATCCGCGTCCAGCTCGTTGAGTTTCTCCAGAAGCGTTAATGTCTGGCTTCTGATAAAGCG
GGCCATGTTAAGGGCGGTTTTTTCCTGTTTGGTCACTGATGCCTCCGTGTAAGGGGGATTTCTGTTCATG
GGGGTAATGATACCGATGAAACGAGAGAGGATGCTCACGATACGGGTTACTGATGATGAACATGCCCGGT
TACTGGAACGTTGTGAGGGTAAACAACTGGCGGTATGGATGCGGCGGGACCAGAGAAAAATCACTCAGGG
TCAATGCCAGCGCTTCGTTAATACAGATGTAGGTGTTCCACAGGGTAGCCAGCAGCATCCTGCGATGCAG
ATCCGGAACATAATGGTGCAGGGCGCTGACTTCCGCGTTTCCAGACTTTACGAAACACGGAAACCGAAGA
CCATTCATGTTGTTGCTCAGGTCGCAGACGTTTTGCAGCAGCAGTCGCTTCACGTTCGCTCGCGTATCGG
TGATTCATTCTGCTAACCAGTAAGGCAACCCCGCCAGCCTAGCCGGGTCCTCAACGACAGGAGCACGATC
ATGCGCACCCGTGGCCAGGACCCAACGCTGCCCGAGATGCGCCGCGTGCGGCTGCTGGAGATGGCGGACG
CGATGGATATGTTCTGCCAAGGGTTGGTTTGCGCATTCACAGTTCTCCGCAAGAATTGATTGGCTCCAAT
TCTTGGAGTGGTGAATCCGTTAGCGAGGTGCCGCCGGCTTCCATTCAGGTCGAGGTGGCCCGGCTCCATG
CACCGCGACGCAACGCGGGGAGGCAGACAAGGTATAGGGCGGCGCCTACAATCCATGCCAACCCGTTCCA
TGTGCTCGCCGAGGCGGCATAAATCGCCGTGACGATCAGCGGTCCAGTGATCGAAGTTAGGCTGGTAAGA
GCCGCGAGCGATCCTTGAAGCTGTCCCTGATGGTCGTCATCTACCTGCCTGGACAGCATGGCCTGCAACG
CGGGCATCCCGATGCCGCCGGAAGCGAGAAGAATCATAATGGGGAAGGCCATCCAGCCTCGCGTCGCGAA
CGCCAGCAAGACGTAGCCCAGCGCGTCGGCCGCCATGCCGGCGATAATGGCCTGCTTCTCGCCGAAACGT
TTGGTGGCGGGACCAGTGACGAAGGCTTGAGCGAGGGCGTGCAAGATTCCGAATACCGCAAGCGACAGGC
CGATCATCGTCGCGCTCCAGCGAAAGCGGTCCTCGCCGAAAATGACCCAGAGCGCTGCCGGCACCTGTCC
TACGAGTTGCATGATAAAGAAGACAGTCATAAGTGCGGCGACGATAGTCATGCCCCGCGCCCACCGGAAG
GAGCTGACTGGGTTGAAGGCTCTCAAGGGCATCGGTCGAGATCCCGGTGCCTAATGAGTGAGCTAACTTA
CATTAATTGCGTTGCGCTCACTGCCCGCTTTCCAGTCGGGAAACCTGTCGTGCCAGCTGCATTAATGAAT
CGGCCAACGCGCGGGGAGAGGCGGTTTGCGTATTGGGCGCCAGGGTGGTTTTTCTTTTCACCAGTGAGAC
GGGCAACAGCTGATTGCCCTTCACCGCCTGGCCCTGAGAGAGTTGCAGCAAGCGGTCCACGCTGGTTTGC
CCCAGCAGGCGAAAATCCTGTTTGATGGTGGTTAACGGCGGGATATAACATGAGCTGTCTTCGGTATCGT
CGTATCCCACTACCGAGATATCCGCACCAACGCGCAGCCCGGACTCGGTAATGGCGCGCATTGCGCCCAG
CGCCATCTGATCGTTGGCAACCAGCATCGCAGTGGGAACGATGCCCTCATTCAGCATTTGCATGGTTTGT
TGAAAACCGGACATGGCACTCCAGTCGCCTTCCCGTTCCGCTATCGGCTGAATTTGATTGCGAGTGAGAT
ATTTATGCCAGCCAGCCAGACGCAGACGCGCCGAGACAGAACTTAATGGGCCCGCTAACAGCGCGATTTG
CTGGTGACCCAATGCGACCAGATGCTCCACGCCCAGTCGCGTACCGTCTTCATGGGAGAAAATAATACTG
TTGATGGGTGTCTGGTCAGAGACATCAAGAAATAACGCCGGAACATTAGTGCAGGCAGCTTCCACAGCAA
TGGCATCCTGGTCATCCAGCGGATAGTTAATGATCAGCCCACTGACGCGTTGCGCGAGAAGATTGTGCAC
CGCCGCTTTACAGGCTTCGACGCCGCTTCGTTCTACCATCGACACCACCACGCTGGCACCCAGTTGATCG
GCGCGAGATTTAATCGCCGCGACAATTTGCGACGGCGCGTGCAGGGCCAGACTGGAGGTGGCAACGCCAA
TCAGCAACGACTGTTTGCCCGCCAGTTGTTGTGCCACGCGGTTGGGAATGTAATTCAGCTCCGCCATCGC
CGCTTCCACTTTTTCCCGCGTTTTCGCAGAAACGTGGCTGGCCTGGTTCACCACGCGGGAAACGGTCTGA
TAAGAGACACCGGCATACTCTGCGACATCGTATAACGTTACTGGTTTCACATTCACCACCCTGAATTGAC
TCTCTTCCGGGCGCTATCATGCCATACCGCGAAAGGTTTTGCGCCATTCGATGGTGTCCGGGATCTCGAC
GCTCTCCCTTATGCGA
Features (pLannotate 1.2.2; 20 found; start..end, strand, type, name):
    281..299     +  promoter       T7 promoter: promoter for bacteriophage T7 RNA polymerase
    300..324     +  protein_bind   lac operator: The lac repressor binds to the lac operator to inhibit transcription in E. coli. This inhibition can be relieved by adding lactose or isopropyl-β-D-thiogalactopyranoside (IPTG). lac repressor encoded by lacI
    356..1069    +  CDS            Folding Reporter GFP: Folding Reporter GFP is a basic (constitutively fluorescent) green fluorescent protein published in 1999, derived from Aequorea victoria.
   1118..1300    +  CDS            RPOL_BPT7 (fragment): Experimental evidence at protein level: Swiss-Prot protein existence level 1. Highly processive DNA-dependent RNA polymerase that catalyzes the transcription of class II and class III viral genes. Recognizes a specific promoter sequence and enters first into an 'abortive phase' where very short transcripts are synthesized and released before proceeding to the processive transcription of long RNA chains. Unwinds the double-stranded DNA to expose the coding strand for templating. Participates in the initiation of viral DNA replication presumably by making primers accessible to the DNA polymerase
   1303..3765    +  CDS            RPOL_BPT7 (fragment): Experimental evidence at protein level: Swiss-Prot protein existence level 1. Highly processive DNA-dependent RNA polymerase that catalyzes the transcription of class II and class III viral genes. Recognizes a specific promoter sequence and enters first into an 'abortive phase' where very short transcripts are synthesized and released before proceeding to the processive transcription of long RNA chains. Unwinds the double-stranded DNA to expose the coding strand for templating. Participates in the initiation of viral DNA replication presumably by making primers accessible to the DNA polymerase
   3781..3830    +  CDS            SET1 (fragment): solubility-enhancement tag derived from T7 phage gene 10B
   3838..3885    +  terminator     T7 terminator: transcription terminator for bacteriophage T7 RNA polymerase
   3908..4012    -  CDS            TcR (fragment): tetracycline efflux protein; tet; confers resistance to tetracycline
   4060..4088    -  promoter       tet promoter: E. coli promoter for tetracycline efflux protein gene
   4201..4305    +  promoter       AmpR promoter: bla
   4306..5166    +  CDS            AmpR: β-lactamase; bla; confers resistance to ampicillin, carbenicillin, and related antibiotics
   5337..5925    +  rep_origin     ori: high-copy-number ColE1/pMB1/pBR322/pUC origin of replication
   6111..6253    -  misc_feature   bom: basis of mobility region from pBR322
   6355..6546    -  CDS            rop: Rop protein, which maintains plasmids at low copy number; rop
   6563..6943    +  CDS            YPB1_ECOLX: Protein predicted: Swiss-Prot protein existence level 4. From Escherichia coli.
   7185..7809    -  CDS            TcR (fragment): tetracycline efflux protein; tet; confers resistance to tetracycline
   7824..7845    -  protein_bind   CAP binding site: CAP binding activates transcription in the presence of cAMP. E. coli catabolite activator protein
   7858..8940    -  CDS            lacI: lac repressor; lacI; The lac repressor binds to the lac operator to inhibit transcription in E. coli. This inhibition can be relieved by adding lactose or isopropyl-β-D-thiogalactopyranoside (IPTG).
   8941..9018    -  promoter       lacI promoter: lacI
   9026..259     -  CDS            TcR (fragment) (across the origin): tetracycline efflux protein; tet; confers resistance to tetracycline
