[The description below was written by a language model from this plasmid's Addgene catalogue record and pLannotate feature annotations shown in this document.]
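Description:
pET15bLCFPT7 is a bacterial expression plasmid built on the Novagen pET15b backbone and described by its depositors as the "activation module" of a synthetic gene circuit in E. coli. It replicates from a ColE1/pBR322-type origin. The bom and rop elements typical of pBR322-derived vectors are present, although the catalogue entry lists the plasmid as high copy. Selection is through the β-lactamase gene (AmpR), which confers ampicillin and carbenicillin resistance. Several tetracycline-resistance fragments and a tet promoter are annotated, but these are only backbone remnants rather than a functional marker. The depositor's full sequence is about 9 kb.

The payload is a single transcription unit driven by a T7 promoter immediately followed by a lac operator and closed by a T7 terminator. Downstream of the promoter lies an Aequorea-derived fluorescent protein coding sequence. The annotation software matches it to Folding Reporter GFP, while the "CFP" in the plasmid name suggests a cyan variant; the record does not settle this. It is followed by T7 RNA polymerase, annotated as two adjacent fragments, which is consistent with the catalogue statement that the polymerase is a mutant, though the mutation itself is not specified. Whether the reporter and polymerase are translationally fused or simply co-transcribed is also not stated.

Because the polymerase is transcribed from its own cognate promoter, the cassette forms a positive feedback loop whose activity can be followed by fluorescence. The plasmid-borne lacI gene supplies repressor that binds the operator, so the loop is held in check until it is relieved by IPTG. The associated study used this module in engineered bacteria to investigate the temporal control of self-organized pattern formation.
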