Addgene plasmid #53545: pET15bLCFPT7
Purpose: Activation module. The plasmid consists of a mutant T7 RNA polymerase (T7 RNAP) activating its own expression via a T7 promoter carrying alac operator. Carbenicillin resistant
Depositing lab: Lingchong You. Depositing organization: Duke University. Publication: Temporal control of self-organized pattern formation without morphogen gradients in bacteria. Payne S, Li B, Cao Y, Schaeffer D, Ryser MD, You L. Mol Syst Biol. 2013 Oct 8;9:697. doi: 10.1038/msb.2013.55. PubMed 24104480.
Backbone
  Vector backbone: pET15b
  Backbone manufacturer: Novagen
  Backbone size w/o insert (bp): 6000
  Vector type: Bacterial Expression
Growth in bacteria
  Bacterial resistance: Ampicillin, 100 μg/mL
  Growth temperature: 37°C
  Growth strain: Top10
  Copy number: High Copy
Gene/Insert
  Gene/Insert name: T7 RNAP
  Species: T7 phage
  Insert size (bp): 2500
Terms and licenses: Academic/Nonprofit Terms; Industry Terms: Not Available to Industry
How to cite: pET15bLCFPT7 was a gift from Lingchong You (Addgene plasmid # 53545 ; http://n2t.net/addgene:53545 ; RRID:Addgene_53545)
