>Addgene plasmid #53545 | pET15bLCFPT7 | addgene partial sequence | sequence record 92536 | T7 5'-TAATACGACTCACTATAGGG-3'
AGAGGAGAAAGCTACCGCATGCGTAAAGGAGAAGAACTTTTCACTGGAGTTGTCCCAATTCTTGTTGAAT
TAGATGGTGATGTTAATGGGCACAAATTTTCTGTCAGTGGAGAGGGTGAAGGTGATGCAACATACGGAAA
ACTTACCCTTAAATTTATTTGCACTACTGGAAAACTACCTGTTCCATGGCCAACACTTGTCACTACTTTG
ACTTGGGGTGTTCAATGCTTTTCAAGATACCCAGATCATATGAAACGGCATGACTTTTTCAAGAGTGCCA
TGCCCGAAGGTTATGTACAGGAAAGAACTATATTTTTCAAAGATGACGGGAACTACAAGACACGTGCTGA
AGTCAAGTTTGAAGGTGATACCCTTGTTAATAGAATCGAGTTAAAAGGTATTGATTTTAAAGAAGATGGA
AACATTCTTGGACACAAATTGGAATACAACTATATTTCACACAATGTATACATCACTGCAGACAAACAAA
AGAATGGAATCAAAGCTCATTTCAAAATTAGACACAACATTGAAGATGGAAGCGTTCAACTAGCAGACCA
TTATCAACAAAATACTCCAATTGGCGATGGCCCTGTCCTTTTACCAGACAACCATTACCTGTCCACACAA
TCTGCCCTTTCGAAAGATCCCAACGAAAAGAGAGACCACATGGTCCTTCTTGAGTTTGTAACAGCTGCTG
GGATTACACATGGCATGGATGAACTATACAAATAAGAGCTCCATTAGCATCGCTAGCATTAAAGAGGAGA
AAGCTACCGCATGAACACGATTAACATCGCTAAGAACGACTTCTCTGACATCGAACTGGCTGCTATCCCG
TTCAACACTCTGGCTGACCATTACGGTGAGCGTTTAGCTCGCGAACAGTTGGCCCTTGAGCATGAGTCTT
A
