>Addgene plasmid #53545 | pET15bLCFPT7 | addgene partial sequence | sequence record 92538 | T7RNApol-R 5'-CTGATTCgGCTGAGTGAACATC-3'
ATGGTATCTTCCAGCACTTGTTGACGGAAGCCGAACTCTTTGGACCCGTAAGCCAGCGTCATGACTGAAC
GCTTAGTCACACTGCGAGTAACACCGTAAGCCAGCCATTGACCAGCCAGTGCCTTAGTGCCCAGCTTGAC
TTTCTCAGAGATTTCACCAGTGTTCTCATCGGTCACGGTAACTACTTCGTTATCGGTCCCATTGATTGCG
TCTGCTTGTAGAATCTCGTTGACTTTCTTAGCAACAATCCCGTAGATGTCCTGAACGGTTTCACTAGGAA
GCAAGTTAACCGCGCGACCACCTACCTCATCTCGGAGCATCGCGGAGAAGTGCTGGATGCCAGAGCAAGA
CCCGTCAAACGCCAGCGGAAGGGAGCAGTTATAGCTCAGGCCGTGGTGCTGTACCCCAGCGTACTCAAAG
CAGAACGCAAGGAAGCAGAACGGAGAATCTTGCTCAGCCCACCAAGTGTTCTCCAGTGGAGACTTAGCGC
AAGCCATGATGTTCTCGTGGTTTTCCTCAATGAACTTGATGCGCTCAGGGAACGGAACCTTATCGACACC
CGCACAGTTTGCACCGTGGATTTTCAGCCAGTAGTAACCTTCCTTACCGATTGGTTTACCTTTCGCCAGC
GTAAGCAGTCCTTTGGTCATATCGTTACCTTGCGGGTTGAACATTGACACAGCGTAAACACGACCGCGCC
AGTCCATGTTGTAAGGGAACCAGATGGCCTTATGGTTAGCAAACTTATTGGCTTGCTCAAGCATGAACTC
AAGGCTGATACGGCGAGACTTGCGAGCCTTGTCCTTGCGGTACACAGCAGCGGCAGCACGTTTCCACGCG
GTGAGAGCCTCAGGATTCATGTCGATGTCTTCCGGTTTCATCGGGAGTTCTTCACGCTCAATCGCAGGGA
TGTCCTCGACCG
