>Addgene plasmid #53545 | pET15bLCFPT7 | addgene partial sequence | sequence record 92539 | Tet-internal-R 5'-aaggagctgactgggttgaag-3'
GTGCCTAATGAGTGAGCTAACTTACATTAATTGCGTTGCGCTCACTGCCCGCTTTCCAGTCGGGAAACCT
GTCGTGCCAGCTGCATTAATGAATCGGCCAACGCGCGGGGAGAGGCGGTTTGCGTATTGGGCGCCAGGGT
GGTTTTTCTTTTCACCAGTGAGACGGGCAACAGCTGATTGCCCTTCACCGCCTGGCCCTGAGAGAGTTGC
AGCAAGCGGTCCACGCTGGTTTGCCCCAGCAGGCGAAAATCCTGTTTGATGGTGGTTAACGGCGGGATAT
AACATGAGCTGTCTTCGGTATCGTCGTATCCCACTACCGAGATATCCGCACCAACGCGCAGCCCGGACTC
GGTAATGGCGCGCATTGCGCCCAGCGCCATCTGATCGTTGGCAACCAGCATCGCAGTGGGAACGATGCCC
TCATTCAGCATTTGCATGGTTTGTTGAAAACCGGACATGGCACTCCAGTCGCCTTCCCGTTCCGCTATCG
GCTGAATTTGATTGCGAGTGAGATATTTATGCCAGCCAGCCAGACGCAGACGCGCCGAGACAGAACTTAA
TGGGCCCGCTAACAGCGCGATTTGCTGGTGACCCAATGCGACCAGATGCTCCACGCCCAGTCGCGTACCG
TCTTCATGGGAGAAAATAATACTGTTGATGGGTGTCTGGTCAGAGACATCAAGAAATAACGCCGGAACAT
TAGTGCAGGCAGCTTCCACAGCAATGGCATCCTGGTCATCCAGCGGATAGTTAATGATCAGCCCACTGAC
GCGTTGCGCGAGAAGATTGTGCACCGCCGCTTTACAGGCTTCGACGCCGCTTCGTTCTACCATCGACACC
ACCACGCTGGCACCCAGTTGATCGGCGCGAGATT
