>Addgene plasmid #53545 | pET15bLCFPT7 | addgene partial sequence | sequence record 92540 | pBRrevBam 5'-GGTGATGTCGGCGATATAGG-3'
GCCGGCCACGATGCGTCCGGCGTAGAGGATCGAGATCTCGATCCCGCGAAATTAATACGACTCACTATAG
GGGAATTGTGAGCGGATAACAATTCCCCTCTAGAATTAAAGAGGAGAAAGCTACCGCATGCGTAAAGGAG
AAGAACTTTTCACTGGAGTTGTCCCAATTCTTGTTGAATTAGATGGTGATGTTAATGGGCACAAATTTTC
TGTCAGTGGAGAGGGTGAAGGTGATGCAACATACGGAAAACTTACCCTTAAATTTATTTGCACTACTGGA
AAACTACCTGTTCCATGGCCAACACTTGTCACTACTTTGACTTGGGGTGTTCAATGCTTTTCAAGATACC
CAGATCATATGAAACGGCATGACTTTTTCAAGAGTGCCATGCCCGAAGGTTATGTACAGGAAAGAACTAT
ATTTTTCAAAGATGACGGGAACTACAAGACACGTGCTGAAGTCAAGTTTGAAGGTGATACCCTTGTTAAT
AGAATCGAGTTAAAAGGTATTGATTTTAAAGAAGATGGAAACATTCTTGGACACAAATTGGAATACAACT
ATATTTCACACAATGTATACATCACTGCAGACAAACAAAAGAATGGAATCAAAGCTCATTTCAAAATTAG
ACACAACATTGAAGATGGAAGCGTTCAACTAGCAGACCATTATCAACAAAATACTCCAATTGGCGATGGC
CCTGTCCTTTTACCAGACAACCATTACCTGTCCACACAATCTGCCCTTTCGAAAGATCCCAACGAAAAGA
GAGACCACAT
