>Addgene plasmid #53545 | pET15bLCFPT7 | addgene partial sequence | sequence record 92541 | GFP-F 5'-GGTCCTTCTTGAGTTTGTAAC-3'
ATAAGAGCTCCATTAGCATCGCTAGCATTAAAGAGGAGAAAGCTACCGCATGAACACGATTAACATCGCT
AAGAACGACTTCTCTGACATCGAACTGGCTGCTATCCCGTTCAACACTCTGGCTGACCATTACGGTGAGC
GTTTAGCTCGCGAACAGTTGGCCCTTGAGCATGAGTCTTACGAGATGGGTGAAGCACGCTTCCGCAAGAT
GTTTGAGCGTCAACTTAAAGCTGTGAGGTTGCGGATAACGCTGCCGCCAAGCCTCTCATCACTACCCTAC
TCCCTAAGATGATTGCACGCATCAACGACTGGTTTGAGGAAGTGAAAGCTAAGCGCGGCAAGCGCCCGAC
AGCCTTCCAGTTCCTGCAAGAAATCAAGCCGGAAGCCGTAGCGTACATCACCATTAAGACCACTCTGGCT
TGCCTAACCAGTGCTGACAATACAACCGTTCAGGCTGTAGCAAGCGCAATCGGTCGGGCCATTGAGGACG
AGGCTCGCTTCGGTCGTATCCGTGACCTTGAAGCTAAGCACTTCAAGAAAAACGTTGAGGAACAACTCAA
CAAGCGCGTAGGGCACGTCTACAAGAAAGCATTTATGCAAGTTGTCGAGGCTGACATGCTCTCTAAGGGT
CTACTCGGTGGCGAGGCGTGGTCTTCGTGGCATAAGGAAGACTCTATTCATGTAGGAGTACGCTGCATCG
AGATGCTCATTGAGTCAACCGGAATGGTTAGCTTACACCGCCAAAATGCTGGCGTAGTAGGTCAAGACTC
TGAGACTATCGAACTCGCACCTGAATACGCTGAGGCTATCGCACC
